>Addgene plasmid #127162 | pRSFDuet-sumo-h-cGASCD(K427E/K428E) | addgene full sequence | sequence record 257766 | Addgene NGS Result
GGATATAACATGAGCTGTCTTCGGTATCGTCGTATCCCACTACCGAGATGTCCGCACCAACGCGCAGCCC
GGACTCGGTAATGGCGCGCATTGCGCCCAGCGCCATCTGATCGTTGGCAACCAGCATCGCAGTGGGAACG
ATGCCCTCATTCAGCATTTGCATGGTTTGTTGAAAACCGGACATGGCACTCCAGTCGCCTTCCCGTTCCG
CTATCGGCTGAATTTGATTGCGAGTGAGATATTTATGCCAGCCAGCCAGACGCAGACGCGCCGAGACAGA
ACTTAATGGGCCCGCTAACAGCGCGATTTGCTGGTGACCCAATGCGACCAGATGCTCCACGCCCAGTCGC
GTACCGTCTTCATGGGAGAAAATAATACTGTTGATGGGTGTCTGGTCAGAGACATCAAGAAATAACGCCG
GAACATTAGTGCAGGCAGCTTCCACAGCAATGGCATCCTGGTCATCCAGCGGATAGTTAATGATCAGCCC
ACTGACGCGTTGCGCGAGAAGATTGTGCACCGCCGCTTTACAGGCTTCGACGCCGCTTCGTTCTACCATC
GACACCACCACGCTGGCACCCAGTTGATCGGCGCGAGATTTAATCGCCGCGACAATTTGCGACGGCGCGT
GCAGGGCCAGACTGGAGGTGGCAACGCCAATCAGCAACGACTGTTTGCCCGCCAGTTGTTGTGCCACGCG
GTTGGGAATGTAATTCAGCTCCGCCATCGCCGCTTCCACTTTTTCCCGCGTTTTCGCAGAAACGTGGCTG
GCCTGGTTCACCACGCGGGAAACGGTCTGATAAGAGACACCGGCATACTCTGCGACATCGTATAACGTTA
CTGGTTTCACATTCACCACCCTGAATTGACTCTCTTCCGGGCGCTATCATGCCATACCGCGAAAGGTTTT
GCGCCATTCGATGGTGTCCGGGATCTCGACGCTCTCCCTTATGCGACTCCTGCATTAGGAAATTAATACG
ACTCACTATAGGGGAATTGTGAGCGGATAACAATTCCCCTGTAGAAATAATTTTGTTTAACTTTAATAAG
GAGATATACCATGGGCAGCAGCCATCATCATCATCATCACAGCAGCGGCCTGGTGCCGCGCGGCAGCCAC
ATGGCAAGCATGTCGGACTCAGAAGTCAATCAAGAAGCTAAGCCAGAGGTCAAGCCAGAAGTCAAGCCTG
AGACTCACATCAATTTAAAGGTGTCCGATGGATCTTCAGAGATCTTCTTCAAGATCAAAAAGACCACTCC
TTTAAGAAGGCTGATGGAAGCGTTCGCTAAAAGACAGGGTAAGGAAATGGACTCCTTAAGATTCTTGTAC
GACGGTATTAGAATCCAAGCTGATCAGACCCCTGAAGATTTGGACATGGAGGATAACGATATTATTGAGG
CTCACAGAGAACAGATTGGTGGATCCATTCTCGTACGGAGGGATGCGGCGCCTGGGGCCTCGAAGCTCCG
GGCGGTTTTGGAGAAGTTGAAGCTCAGCCGCGATGATATCTCCACGGCGGCGGGGATGGTGAAAGGGGTT
GTGGACCACCTGCTGCTCAGACTGAAGTGCGACTCCGCGTTCAGAGGCGTCGGGCTGCTGAACACCGGGA
GCTACTATGAGCACGTGAAGATTTCTGCACCTAATGAATTTGATGTCATGTTTAAACTGGAAGTCCCCAG
AATTCAACTAGAAGAATATTCCAACACTCGTGCATATTACTTTGTGAAATTTAAAAGAAATCCGAAAGAA
AATCATCTGAGTCAGTTTTTAGAAGGTGAAATATTATCAGCTTCTAAGATGCTGTCAAAGTTTAGGAAAA
TCATTAAGGAAGAAATTAACGACATTAAAGATACAGATGTCATCATGAAGAGGAAAAGAGGAGGGAGCCC
TGCTGTAACACTTCTTATTAGTGAAAAAATATCTGTGGATATAACCCTGGCTTTGGAATCAAAAAGTAGC
TGGCCTGCTAGCACCCAAGAAGGCCTGCGCATTCAAAACTGGCTTTCAGCAAAAGTTAGGAAGCAACTAC
GACTAAAGCCATTTTACCTTGTACCCAAGCATGCAAAGGAAGGAAATGGTTTCCAAGAAGAAACATGGCG
GCTATCCTTCTCTCACATCGAAAAGGAAATTTTGAACAATCATGGAAAATCTAAAACGTGCTGTGAAAAC
AAAGAAGAGAAATGTTGCAGGAAAGATTGTTTAAAACTAATGAAATACCTTTTAGAACAGCTGAAAGAAA
GGTTTAAAGACGAAGAACATCTGGATAAATTCTCTTCTTATCATGTGAAAACTGCCTTCTTTCACGTATG
TACCCAGAACCCTCAAGACAGTCAGTGGGACCGCAAAGACCTGGGCCTCTGCTTTGATAACTGCGTGACA
TACTTTCTTCAGTGCCTCAGGACAGAAAAACTTGAGAATTATTTTATTCCTGAATTCAATCTATTCTCTA
GCAACTTAATTGACAAAAGAAGTAAAGAATTTCTGACAAAGCAAATTGAATATGAAAGAAACAATGAGTT
TCCAGTTTTTGATGAATTTTAACTCGAGTCTGGTAAAGAAACCGCTGCTGCGAAATTTGAACGCCAGCAC
ATGGACTCGTCTACTAGCGCAGCTTAATTAACCTAGGCTGCTGCCACCGCTGAGCAATAACTAGCATAAC
CCCTTGGGGCCTCTAAACGGGTCTTGAGGGGTTTTTTGCTGAAACCTCAGGCATTTGAGAAGCACACGGT
CACACTGCTTCCGGTAGTCAATAAACCGGTAAACCAGCAATAGACATAAGCGGCTATTTAACGACCCTGC
CCTGAACCGACGACAAGCTGACGACCGGGTCTCCGCAAGTGGCACTTTTCGGGGAAATGTGCGCGGAACC
CCTATTTGTTTATTTTTCTAAATACATTCAAATATGTATCCGCTCATGAATTAATTCTTAGAAAAACTCA
TCGAGCATCAAATGAAACTGCAATTTATTCATATCAGGATTATCAATACCATATTTTTGAAAAAGCCGTT
TCTGTAATGAAGGAGAAAACTCACCGAGGCAGTTCCATAGGATGGCAAGATCCTGGTATCGGTCTGCGAT
TCCGACTCGTCCAACATCAATACAACCTATTAATTTCCCCTCGTCAAAAATAAGGTTATCAAGTGAGAAA
TCACCATGAGTGACGACTGAATCCGGTGAGAATGGCAAAAGTTTATGCATTTCTTTCCAGACTTGTTCAA
CAGGCCAGCCATTACGCTCGTCATCAAAATCACTCGCATCAACCAAACCGTTATTCATTCGTGATTGCGC
CTGAGCGAGACGAAATACGCGGTCGCTGTTAAAAGGACAATTACAAACAGGAATCGAATGCAACCGGCGC
AGGAACACTGCCAGCGCATCAACAATATTTTCACCTGAATCAGGATATTCTTCTAATACCTGGAATGCTG
TTTTCCCGGGGATCGCAGTGGTGAGTAACCATGCATCATCAGGAGTACGGATAAAATGCTTGATGGTCGG
AAGAGGCATAAATTCCGTCAGCCAGTTTAGTCTGACCATCTCATCTGTAACATCATTGGCAACGCTACCT
TTGCCATGTTTCAGAAACAACTCTGGCGCATCGGGCTTCCCATACAATCGATAGATTGTCGCACCTGATT
GCCCGACATTATCGCGAGCCCATTTATACCCATATAAATCAGCATCCATGTTGGAATTTAATCGCGGCCT
AGAGCAAGACGTTTCCCGTTGAATATGGCTCATACTCTTCCTTTTTCAATATTATTGAAGCATTTATCAG
GGTTATTGTCTCATGAGCGGATACATATTTGAATGTATTTAGAAAAATAAACAAATAGGCATGCAGCGCT
CTTCCGCTTCCTCGCTCACTGACTCGCTACGCTCGGTCGTTCGACTGCGGCGAGCGGTGTCAGCTCACTC
AAAAGCGGTAATACGGTTATCCACAGAATCAGGGGATAAAGCCGGAAAGAACATGTGAGCAAAAAGCAAA
GCACCGGAAGAAGCCAACGCCGCAGGCGTTTTTCCATAGGCTCCGCCCCCCTGACGAGCATCACAAAAAT
CGACGCTCAAGCCAGAGGTGGCGAAACCCGACAGGACTATAAAGATACCAGGCGTTTCCCCCTGGAAGCT
CCCTCGTGCGCTCTCCTGTTCCGACCCTGCCGCTTACCGGATACCTGTCCGCCTTTCTCCCTTCGGGAAG
CGTGGCGCTTTCTCATAGCTCACGCTGTTGGTATCTCAGTTCGGTGTAGGTCGTTCGCTCCAAGCTGGGC
TGTGTGCACGAACCCCCCGTTCAGCCCGACCGCTGCGCCTTATCCGGTAACTATCGTCTTGAGTCCAACC
CGGTAAGACACGACTTATCGCCACTGGCAGCAGCCATTGGTAACTGATTTAGAGGACTTTGTCTTGAAGT
TATGCACCTGTTAAGGCTAAACTGAAAGAACAGATTTTGGTGAGTGCGGTCCTCCAACCCACTTACCTTG
GTTCAAAGAGTTGGTAGCTCAGCGAACCTTGAGAAAACCACCGTTGGTAGCGGTGGTTTTTCTTTATTTA
TGAGATGATGAATCAATCGGTCTATCAAGTCAACGAACAGCTATTCCGTTACTCTAGATTTCAGTGCAAT
TTATCTCTTCAAATGTAGCACCTGAAGTCAGCCCCATACGATATAAGTTGTAATTCTCATGTTAGTCATG
CCCCGCGCCCACCGGAAGGAGCTGACTGGGTTGAAGGCTCTCAAGGGCATCGGTCGAGATCCCGGTGCCT
AATGAGTGAGCTAACTTACATTAATTGCGTTGCGCTCACTGCCCGCTTTCCAGTCGGGAAACCTGTCGTG
CCAGCTGCATTAATGAATCGGCCAACGCGCGGGGAGAGGCGGTTTGCGTATTGGGCGCCAGGGTGGTTTT
TCTTTTCACCAGTGAGACGGGCAACAGCTGATTGCCCTTCACCGCCTGGCCCTGAGAGAGTTGCAGCAAG
CGGTCCACGCTGGTTTGCCCCAGCAGGCGAAAATCCTGTTTGATGGTGGTTAACGGCG
Features (pLannotate 1.2.2; 19 found; start..end, strand, type, name):
    851..928     -  promoter       lacI promoter: lacI
    936..971     -  CDS            TcR (fragment): tetracycline efflux protein; tet; confers resistance to tetracycline
    974..992     +  promoter       T7 promoter: promoter for bacteriophage T7 RNA polymerase
    993..1017    +  protein_bind   lac operator: The lac repressor binds to the lac operator to inhibit transcription in E. coli. This inhibition can be relieved by adding lactose or isopropyl-β-D-thiogalactopyranoside (IPTG). lac repressor encoded by lacI
   1032..1054    +  RBS            RBS: efficient ribosome binding site from bacteriophage T7 gene 10 (Olins and Rangwala, 1989)
   1073..1089    +  CDS            capTEV™ (fragment): composite tag for in vivo biotinylation, TEV protease cleavage, and 6xHis tagging
   1100..1117    +  CDS            thrombin site: thrombin recognition and cleavage site
   1130..1422    +  CDS            SUMO (fragment): cleavable ubiquitin-like protein tag; S. cerevisiae SMT3 (truncated)
   1427..2539    +  CDS            CGAS (fragment): CGAS_HUMAN - Also known as C6orf150 From Homo sapiens (Human).
   2555..2596    +  CDS            S-Tag (fragment): affinity and epitope tag derived from pancreatic ribonuclease A
   2626..2643    +  CDS            SET1 (fragment): solubility-enhancement tag derived from T7 phage gene 10B
   2651..2698    +  terminator     T7 terminator: transcription terminator for bacteriophage T7 RNA polymerase
   2862..2919    +  promoter       AmpR promoter (fragment): bla
   2928..3743    -  CDS            KanR: aminoglycoside phosphotransferase; aph(3')-Ia; confers resistance to kanamycin in bacteria or G418 (Geneticin®) in eukaryotes
   3744..3835    -  promoter       AmpR promoter: bla
   3851..4600    -  rep_origin     RSF ori: Plasmids containing the RSF 1030 origin of replication can be propagated in E. coli cells that contain additional plasmids with compatible origins.
   4683..4747    -  CDS            TcR (fragment): tetracycline efflux protein; tet; confers resistance to tetracycline
   4762..4783    -  protein_bind   CAP binding site: CAP binding activates transcription in the presence of cAMP. E. coli catabolite activator protein
   4796..850     -  CDS            lacI (across the origin): lac repressor; lacI; The lac repressor binds to the lac operator to inhibit transcription in E. coli. This inhibition can be relieved by adding lactose or isopropyl-β-D-thiogalactopyranoside (IPTG).
