[The description below was written by a language model from this plasmid's Addgene catalogue record and pLannotate feature annotations shown in this document.]
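Description:
pRSFDuet-sumo-h-cGASCD(K427E/K428E) is a bacterial expression plasmid for producing a truncated form of human cGAS (gene CGAS, also known as MB21D1) in E. coli. It is built on the Novagen pRSFDuet backbone, modified by adding a His-SUMO tag to the first multiple cloning site. The full sequence is 5,028 bp. Replication is from the RSF1030 origin, which is compatible with other common origins and so allows co-maintenance with additional plasmids. Selection is by kanamycin through an aminoglycoside phosphotransferase gene. The plasmid also carries lacI, encoding the lac repressor.

The expression cassette runs from a T7 promoter with an adjacent lac operator and a T7 gene 10 ribosome binding site, so transcription needs T7 RNA polymerase in the host and is inducible with IPTG. The open reading frame begins with a histidine tag region, followed by a thrombin cleavage site and a yeast SMT3-derived SUMO domain. This is fused directly to a roughly 1.1 kb fragment of human cGAS, cloned between BamHI and XhoI sites, and a T7 terminator lies downstream. The SUMO fusion typically aids solubility and can be removed with a SUMO-specific protease after affinity purification. The short S-tag, SET1 and tetracycline-resistance matches elsewhere in the annotation appear to be vector remnants rather than functional parts.

The catalogue record has some inconsistencies. The name indicates a catalytic-domain construct with K427E/K428E substitutions, but the mutation field reads "None". The listed insert size also equals the whole plasmid length. The associated work concerns the development of small-molecule inhibitors specific for human cGAS, which fits use of this construct as a source of recombinant protein.
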