Addgene plasmid #127162: pRSFDuet-sumo-h-cGASCD(K427E/K428E)
Purpose: expression of truncated human cGAS protein
Depositing lab: Thomas Tuschl. Depositing organization: Rockefeller University. Publication: Development of human cGAS-specific small-molecule inhibitors for repression of dsDNA-triggered interferon expression. Lama L, Adura C, Xie W, Tomita D, Kamei T, Kuryavyi V, Gogakos T, Steinberg JI, Miller M, Ramos-Espiritu L, Asano Y, Hashizume S, Aida J, Imaeda T, Okamoto R, Jennings AJ, Michino M, Kuroita T, Stamford A, Gao P, Meinke P, Glickman JF, Patel DJ, Tuschl T. Nat Commun. 2019 May 21;10(1):2261. doi: 10.1038/s41467-019-08620-4. PubMed 31113940.
Backbone
  Vector backbone: pRSFDuet
  Backbone manufacturer: Novagen
  Backbone size w/o insert (bp): 4114
  Total vector size (bp): 5028
  Modifications to backbone: His-SUMO tag added to MCS1
  Vector type: Bacterial Expression
Growth in bacteria
  Bacterial resistance: Kanamycin, 50 μg/mL
  Growth temperature: 37°C
  Growth strain: DH5alpha
  Copy number: Low Copy
Gene/Insert
  Gene/Insert name: MB21D1 (alt name: Cgas)
  Species: H. sapiens (human)
  Insert size (bp): 5028
  Mutation: None
  GenBank ID: NM_138441.2
  Entrez Gene: CGAS (a.k.a. C6orf150, D4, MB21D1, h-cGAS)
  Tag / fusion protein: His-SUMO tag (N terminal on insert)
  Cloning method: Restriction Enzyme; 5′ cloning site BamHI (unknown if destroyed); 3′ cloning site XhoI (unknown if destroyed)
  Sequencing primers: 5′ GTATTAGAATCCAAGCTGATCAG; 3′ T7 terminator
Terms and licenses: Academic/Nonprofit Terms; Industry Terms: Not Available to Industry
How to cite: pRSFDuet-sumo-h-cGASCD(K427E/K428E) was a gift from Thomas Tuschl (Addgene plasmid # 127162 ; http://n2t.net/addgene:127162 ; RRID:Addgene_127162)
